>Addgene plasmid #167621 | pKP1868 | addgene full sequence | sequence record 337549 | Addgene NGS Result
CTAGCGAATTCGAGCTCGGTACCCGGGGATCCTCTAGAGTCGACCTGCAGGCATGCAGACCTGGTTTTTC
TACTGAAATGATTATGACTTCAATGACCCTTGATTTACCTCGCCGCTTCCCCTGGCCGACGTTACTTTCG
GTCGGAATTGCTGGTGCTGTTGTGGCGGGTCTGCTCTATACCTCGGTACATCAGGTTATTGAACTACCTG
CGCCTGCGCAGCCGATTTCTGTCACGATGGTTACGCCTGCTGATCTCGAACCGCCACAAGCCGTTCAGCC
GCCACCGGAGCCGGTGGTAGAGCCAGAACCGGAACCTGAGCCGATCCCCGAACCGCCAAAAGAAGCACCG
GTGGTCATTGAAAAGCCGAAGCCGAAACCTAAGCCAAAACCGAAGCCGGTGAAAAAGGTACAGGAGCAGC
CAAAACGCGATGTCAAACCCGTAGAGTCGCGTCCGGCATCACCGTTTGAAAATACGGCACCGGCACGCCT
GACATCAAGTACAGCAACGGCTGCAACCAGCAAGCCGGTTACCAGTGTGGCTTCAGGACCACGCGCATTA
AGCCGTAATCAGCCGCAGTATCCGGCTCGAGCACAGGCATTGCGCATTGAAGGGCAGGTTAAAGTTAAAT
TTGACGTTACGCCGGATGGTCGCGTGGATAACGTACAAATCCTCTCAGCCAAGCCTGCGAACATGTTTGA
GTGTGAGGTGAAAAATGCGATGCGCAGATGGCGTTATGAGCCGGGTAAGCCAGGCAGTGGGATTGTGGTG
AATATCCTGTTTAAAATTAACGGCACCACCGAAATTCAGTAAGCAGAAGCATGCAAGCTTGGCTGTTTTG
GCGGATGAGAGAAGATTTTCAGCCTGATACAGATTAAATCAGAACGCAGAAGCGGTCTGATAAAACAGAA
TTTGCCTGGCGGCAGTAGCGCGGTGGTCCCACCTGACCCCATGCCGAACTCAGAAGTGAAACGCCGTAGC
GCCGATGGTAGTGTGGGGTCTCCCCATGCGAGAGTAGGGAACTGCCAGGCATCAAATAAAACGAAAGGCT
CAGTCGAAAGACTGGGCCTTTCGTTTTATCTGTTGTTTGTCGGTGAACGCTCTCCTGAGTAGGACAAATC
CGCCGGGAGCGGATTTGAACGTTGCGAAGCAACGGCCCGGAGGGTGGCGGGCAGGACGCCCGCCATAAAC
TGCCAGGCATCAAATTAAGCAGAAGGCCATCCTGACGGATGGCCTTTTTGCGTTTCTACAAACTCTTTTG
TTTATTTTTCTAAATACATTCAAATATGTATCCGCTCATGAGACAATAACCCTGATAAATGCTTCAATAA
TATTGAAAAAGGAAGAGTATGAGTATTCAACATTTCCGTGTCGCCCTTATTCCCTTTTTTGCGGCATTTT
GCCTTCCTGTTTTTGCTCACCCAGAAACGCTGGTGAAAGTAAAAGATGCTGAAGATCAGTTGGGTGCAGC
AAACTATTAACTGGCGAACTACTTACTCTAGCTTCCCGGCAACAATTAATAGACTGGATGGAGGCGGATA
AAGTTGCAGGACCACTTCTGCGCTCGGCCCTTCCGGCTGGCTGGTTTATTGCTGATAAATCTGGAGCCGG
TGAGCGTGGGTCTCGCGGTATCATTGCAGCACTGGGGCCAGATGGTAAGCCCTCCCGTATCGTAGTTATC
TACACGACGGGGAGTCAGGCAACTATGGATGAACGAAATAGACAGATCGCTGAGATAGGTGCCTCACTGA
TTAAGCATTGGTAACTGTCAGACCAAGTTTACTCATATATACTTTAGATTGATT
[125 nt withheld, positions 1805-1929]
C
[141 nt withheld, positions 1931-2071]
CCTTTGACGTTGGAGTCCACGTTCTTT
[37 nt withheld, positions 2099-2135]
ACCCTATCTCGGGCTATTCTTTTGATTTATAAGGGATTTTGCCGATTTCGGCCTATTGGTTAAAAAATGA
GCTGATTTAACAAAAATTTAACGCGAATTTTAACAAAATATTAACGTTTACAATTTAAAAGGATCTAGGT
GAAGATCCTTTTTGATAATCTCATGACCAAAATCCCTTAACGTGAGTTTTCGTTCCACTGAGCGTCAGAC
CCCGTAGAAAAGATCAAAGGATCTTCTTGAGATCCTTTTTTTCTGCGCGTAATCTGCTGCTTGCAAACAA
AAAAACCACCGCTACCAGCGGTGGTTTGTTTGCCGGATCAAGAGCTACCAACTCTTTTTCCGAAGGTAAC
TGGCTTCAGCAGAGCGCAGATACCAAATACTGTCCTTCTAGTGTAGCCGTAGTTAGGCCACCACTTCAAG
AACTCTGTAGCACCGCCTACATACCTCGCTCTGCTAATCCTGTTACCAGTCAGGCATTTGAGAAGCACAC
GGTCACACTGCTTCCGGTAGTCAATAAACCGGTAAACCAGCAATAGACATAAGCGGCTATTTAACGACCC
TGCCCTGAACCGACGACCGGGTCGAATTTGCTTTCGAATTTCTGCCATTCATCCGCTTATTATCACTTAT
TCAGGCGTAGCAACCAGGCGTTTAAGGGCACCAATAACTGCCTTAAAAAAATTACGCCCCGCCCTGCCAC
TCATCGCAGTACTGTTGTAATTCATTAAGCATTCTGCCGACATGGAAGCCATCACAAACGGCATGATGAA
CCTGAATCGCCAGCGGCATCAGCACCTTGTCGCCTTGCGTATAATATTTGCCCATGGTGAAAACGGGGGC
GAAGAAGTTGTCCATATTGGCCACGTTTAAATCAAAACTGGTGAAACTCACCCAGGGATTGGCTGAGACG
AAAAACATATTCTCAATAAACCCTTTAGGGAAATAGGCCAGGTTTTCACCGTAACACGCCACATCTTGCG
AATATATGTGTAGAAACTGCCGGAAATCGTCGTGGTATTCACTCCAGAGCGATGAAAACGTTTCAGTTTG
CTCATGGAAAACGGTGTAACAAGGGTGAACACTATCCCATATCACCAGCTCACCGTCTTTCATTGCCATA
CGGAATTCCGGATGAGCATTCATCAGGCGGGCAAGAATGTGAATAAAGGCCGGATAAAACTTGTGCTTAT
TTTTCTTTACGGTCTTTAAAAAGGCCGTAATATCCAGCTGAACGGTCTGGTTATAGGTACATTGAGCAAC
TGACTGAAATGCCTCAAAATGTTCTTTACGATGCCATTGGGATATATCAACGGTGGTATATCCAGTGATT
TTTTTCTCCATTTTAGCTTCCTTAGCTCCTGAAAATCTCGATAACTCAAAAAATACGCCCGGTAGTGATC
TTATTTCATTATGGTGAAAGTTGGAACCTCTTACGTGCCGATCAACGTCTCATTTTCGCCAAAAGTTGGC
CCAGGGCTTCCCGGTATCAACAGGGACACCAGGATTTATTTATTCTGCGAAGTGATCTTCCGTCACAGGT
ATTTATTCGGCGCAAAGTGCGTCGGGTGATGCTGCCAACTTACTGATTTAGTGTATGATGGTGTTTTTGA
GGTGCTCCAGTGGCTTCTGTTTCTATCAGCTGTCCCTCCTGTTCAGCTACTGACGGGGTGGTGCGTAACG
GCAAAAGCACCGCCGGACATCAGCGCTAGTAGCGGAGTGTATACTGGCTTACTATGTTGGCACTGATGAG
GGTGTCAGTGAAGTGCTTCATGTGGCAGGAGAAAAAAGGCTGCACCGGTGCGTCAGCAGAATATGTGATA
CAGGATATATTCCGCTTCCTCGCTCACTGACTCGCTACGCTCGGTCGTTCGACTGCGGCGAGCGGAAATG
GCTTACGAACGGGGCGGAGATTTCCTGGAAGATGCCAGGAAGATACTTAACAGGGAAGTGAGAGGGCCGC
GGCAAAGCCGTTTTTCCATAGGCTCCGCCCCCCTGACAAGCATCACGAAATCTGACGCTCAAATCAGTGG
TGGCGAAACCCGACAGGACTATAAAGATACCAGGCGTTTCCCCCTGGCGGCTCCCTCGTGCGCTCTCCTG
TTCCTGCCTTTCGGTTTACCGGTGTCATTCCGCTGTTATGGCCGCGTTTGTCTCATTCCACGCCTGACAC
TCAGTTCCGGGTAGGCAGTTCGCTCCAAGCTGGACTGTATGCACGAACCCCCCGTTCAGTCCGACCGCTG
CGCCTTATCCGGTAACTATCGTCTTGAGTCCAACCCGGAAAGACATGCAAAAGCACCACTGGCAGCAGCC
ACTGGTAATTGATTTAGAGGAGTTAGTCTTGAAGTCATGCGCCGGTTAAGGCTAAACTGAAAGGACAAGT
TTTGGTGACTGCGCTCCTCCAAGCCAGTTACCTCGGTTCAAAGAGTTGGTAGCTCAGAGAACCTTCGAAA
AACCGCCCTGCAAGGCGGTTTTTTCGTTTTCAGAGCAAGAGATTACGCGCAGACCAAAACGATCTCAAGA
AGATCATCTTATTAATCAGATAAAATATTTCTAGGCTCATGAGCCCGAAGTGGCGAGCCCGATCTTCCCC
ATCGGTGATGTCGGCGATATAGGCGCCAGCAACCGCACCTGTGGCGCCGGTGATGCCGGCCACGATGCGT
CCGGCGTAGAGGATCTGCTCATGTTTGACAGCTTATCATCGATTCAGCTTTTCAGCCGCCGCCAGAACGT
CGTCCGGCTGATGCCTAAATAATTCGCCGCTGCTGTTTTATCGCCATTAAATTTCTCCAGTGCCTGTTGT
GGTGTCAGTAAGCGTGGAGCGGGAGTTTTCGCCGACTCGCGCGCCAGTTCCGGCAGTAGCAGCTGCAAAA
ATTGCGGCGTTAAATCCGGCGTCGGTTCCACACTTAAAAATAGCGCCAGTCGCTCCATCATATTGCGCAG
TTCACGAATATTGCCCGGCCAGTCGTAGTGCACCAGCACGGTTTCGCTTGCCTGTAATCCCTGGCGTAAT
GCGGCAGAAAACGGGGTGGAGAGCGCCGCCAGAGACACTTTCAAAAAGCTTTCCGCCAGTGGCAGAATAT
CCGCCACCCGCTCGCGCAGTGGTGGCAATTGCAGACGCAAAATACTCAGCCGATAAAACAGGTCACGGCG
AAACTGCCCTTGCCGCATATCTTCTTCCAGATTGCAGTGAGTGGCGCTAATGACCCGCACATCCACCGGA
ACAGGCTGATGCCCGCCGACGCGGGTGACCTCTTTTTCTTCCAGCACCCGCAGCAGCCGGGTCTGCAACG
GCAGCGGCATTTCGCCAATCTCATCGAGAAACAGCGTACCTCCGTGGGCGATTTCAAACAGCCCGGCGCG
ACCGCCGCGTCGCGAGCCGGTAAACGCCCCTTCCTCATAGCCAAACAGTTCTGCTTCCAGCAGCGATTCG
GCAATCGCCCCGCAGTTGACTGCAACAAACGGATGCGACTTTTTGCCCTGTCGCGCATCGTGGCGGGCAA
AATATTCCCGATGAATCGCCTGGGCCGCCAGCTCTTTGCCCGTCCCCGTTTCCCCCTCAATCAACACCGC
TGCACTGGAGCGGGCATACAGCAAAATAGTCTGCCGTACTTGTTCCATCTGTGGTGATTGACCGAGCATA
TCGCCCAGCACGTAACGAGTTCTCAGGGCGTTGCGGGTGGCATCGTGAGTGTTATGGCGTAACGACATGC
GCGTCATATCCAGCGCATCGCTGAACGCCTGGCGCACGGTGGCGGCGGAATAGATAAAAATTCCGGTCAT
TCCGGCTTCTTCTGCCAGATCGGTAATCAGCCCCGCGCCGACCACCGCTTCGGTGCCGTTAGCTTTTAGC
TCGTTAATCTGCCCGCGTGCGTCTTCTTCGGTAATGTAGCTACGTTGATCGAGGCGCAAATTAAAGGTTT
TTTGAAACGCCACCAGTGCCGGAATAGTTTCCTGATAAGTGACAACGCCGATAGAAGAGGTGAGTTTTCC
GGCTTTTGCCAGTGCCTGTAACACATCGTAGCCGCTCGGTTTAATCAAAATAACTGGCACTGACAGGCGG
CTTTTCAGGTACGCGCCGTTAGATCCAGCGGCGATGATGGCGTCACAGCGTTCGTTTGCCAGTTTCTTGT
GGATGTAGGTCACCGCTTTTTCAAAGCCAAGCTGGATAGGGGTAATGTTCGCCAGGTGATCAAACTCGAG
GCTGATATCGCGAAACAGCTCGAACAGGCGCGTTACAGATACCGTCCAGATAACCGGTTTGTCGTCATTA
AGCCGTGGTGGATGTGCCATAGCGCACCGCAAAGTTAAGAAACCGAATATTGGGTTTAGTCTTGTTTCAT
AATTGTTGCAATGAAACGCGGTGAAACATTGCCTGAAACGTTAACTGAAACGCATATTTGCGGATTAGTT
CATGACTTTATCTCTAACAAATTGAAATTAAACATTTAATTTTATTAAGGCAATTGTGGCACACCCCTTG
CTTTGTCTTTATCAACGCAAATAACAAGTTGATAACAAG
Features (pLannotate 1.2.2; 19 found; start..end, strand, type, name):
      6..57      +  misc_feature   MCS (fragment): pUC18/19 multiple cloning site
     93..809     +  CDS            tonB: TONB_ECOLI - Also known as exbA. Experimental evidence at protein level: Swiss-Prot protein existence level 1. Interacts with outer membrane receptor proteins that carry out high-affinity binding and energy dependent uptake into the periplasmic space of specific substrates such as cobalamin, and various iron compounds (such as iron dicitrate, enterochelin, aerobactin, etc.). In the absence of TonB these receptors bind their substrates but do not carry out active transport. TonB also interacts with some colicins and is involved in the energy-dependent, irreversible steps of bacteriophages phi 8
    914..1029    +  ncRNA          5S rRNA: Accession: RF00001 - 5S ribosomal RNA
   1033..1119    +  terminator     rrnB T1 terminator: Escherichia coli rrnB; transcription terminator T1 from the E. coli rrnB gene
   1211..1238    +  terminator     rrnB T2 terminator: transcription terminator T2 from the E. coli rrnB gene
   1257..1348    +  promoter       AmpR promoter: bla
   1349..1468    +  CDS            AmpR (fragment): β-lactamase; bla; confers resistance to ampicillin, carbenicillin, and related antibiotics
   1469..1763    +  CDS            bla(M) (fragment): β-lactamase lacking the signal sequence; bla(M); allows cytosolic expression of β-lactamase
   1806..2186    +  rep_origin     M13 ori (sequence partly withheld): M13 bacteriophage origin of replication; arrow indicates direction of (+) strand synthesis
   2372..2605    +  rep_origin     ori (fragment): high-copy-number ColE1/pMB1/pBR322/pUC origin of replication
   2817..3476    -  CDS            CmR: chloramphenicol acetyltransferase; cat; confers resistance to chloramphenicol
   3477..3579    -  promoter       cat promoter: promoter of the E. coli cat gene encoding chloramphenicol acetyltransferase
   3700..3843    +  mobile_element IS1 (fragment): prokaryotic transposable element IS1
   3845..3866    +  misc_feature   bom (fragment): basis of mobility region from pBR322
   3965..4020    -  rep_origin     RSF ori (fragment): Plasmids containing the RSF 1030 origin of replication can be propagated in E. coli cells that contain additional plasmids with compatible origins.
   4108..4653    -  rep_origin     p15A ori: Plasmids containing the medium-copy-number p15A origin of replication can be propagated in E. coli cells that contain a second plasmid with the ColE1 origin.
   4690..4810    -  CDS            TcR (fragment): tetracycline efflux protein; tet; confers resistance to tetracycline
   4820..4839    +  promoter       tet promoter (fragment): E. coli promoter for tetracycline efflux protein gene
   4842..6425    -  CDS            prpR: PRPR_ECOLI - Also known as yahP. Experimental evidence at protein level: Swiss-Prot protein existence level 1. Involved in the transcriptional regulation of the propionate catabolism operon. From Escherichia coli (strain K12).
