[The description below was written by a language model from this plasmid's Addgene catalogue record and pLannotate feature annotations shown in this document.]
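Description:
pKP1868 is a bacterial expression plasmid built on the pPro33 backbone that carries a triple-mutant allele of the Escherichia coli tonB gene (C18G, H20A, R204C). It is propagated in E. coli under chloramphenicol selection, provided by an intact cat gene with its own promoter. The only complete replication origin annotated is p15A, normally considered medium-copy and compatible with ColE1-type plasmids, although the catalogue entry lists the plasmid as high copy. The feature table also shows an M13 phage origin and various backbone remnants, none of them intact: truncated β-lactamase and tetracycline-resistance sequences, ColE1 and RSF origin fragments, and IS1 and bom fragments.

The tonB coding sequence lies just downstream of a partial pUC-type multiple cloning site and is followed by the rrnB region (5S rRNA, T1 and T2 terminators), which stops transcription. An intact, divergently oriented prpR gene sits upstream. PrpR is the transcriptional regulator of the propionate catabolism operon, which is consistent with propionate-controlled expression of the insert, but the promoter itself is not annotated in the table and the record does not name it.

TonB couples energy to outer membrane transporters that take up iron siderophores and cobalamin. Mutation numbering follows the functional start codon, the third ATG of the open reading frame, so automated ORF calls may show additional N-terminal residues. The plasmid derives from pKP1362 in the same collection, and the associated work concerns mapping in vivo TonB–FepA contact sites. The record does not state the role of each individual substitution.
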