Addgene plasmid #167621: pKP1868
Purpose: Express TonB C18G, H20A, R204C.
Depositing lab: Kathleen Postle. Depositing organization: Pennsylvania State University. Publication: Identification of New In Vivo TonB-FepA Rendezvous Sites. Postle K, Kho K, Gresock M, Ghosh J, Larsen R. bioRxiv 2021.12.08.471779 10.1101/2021.12.08.471779.
Backbone
  Vector backbone: pPro33
  Vector type: Bacterial Expression
Growth in bacteria
  Bacterial resistance: Chloramphenicol, 25 μg/mL
  Growth temperature: 37°C
  Growth strain: DH5alpha
  Copy number: High Copy
Gene/Insert
  Gene/Insert name: tonB C18G, H20A, R204C
  Species: Escherichia coli
  Mutation: tonB with C18G, H20A, R204C mutations
  Cloning method: Restriction Enzyme; 5′ cloning site Unknown (unknown if destroyed)
Terms and licenses: Academic/Nonprofit Terms; Industry Terms: Not Available to Industry
Depositor comments: Parent plasmid is pKP1362 in this collection. Please note that some Genbank listings and Snapgene's ORF recognition software may add additional amino acids to the TonB ORF. Postle and Skare, 1988, PMID: 2839513 demonstrated that the first two Met residues of the open reading frame are not translated and that TonB starts with the third ATG codon. The mutations listed above are numbered based on the functional starting codon.
How to cite: pKP1868 was a gift from Kathleen Postle (Addgene plasmid # 167621 ; http://n2t.net/addgene:167621 ; RRID:Addgene_167621)
